>Addgene plasmid #43510 | III-AGAT | depositor partial sequence | sequence record 58775 | III-AGAT sequence 426 bps
CGTCTCGGCTCACCCCAGAGCAGGTCGTGGCAATCGCCTCCAACATTGGCGGGAAACAGGCACTCGAGAC
TGTCCAGCGCCTGCTTCCCGTGCTGTGCCAAGCGCACGGACTCACCCCAGAGCAGGTCGTGGCAATCGCG
AGCAATAACGGCGGAAAACAGGCTTTGGAAACGGTGCAGAGGCTCCTTCCAGTGCTGTGCCAAGCGCACG
GCCTCACCCCAGAGCAGGTCGTGGCAATCGCCTCCAACATTGGCGGGAAACAGGCACTCGAGACTGTCCA
GCGCCTGCTTCCCGTGCTGTGCCAAGCGCACGGATTAACCCCAGAGCAGGTCGTGGCCATTGCCTCGAAT
GGAGGGGGCAAACAGGCGTTGGAAACCGTACAACGATTGCTGCCGGTGCTGTGCCAAGCGCACGGACTCA
GAGACG
