>Addgene plasmid #43510 | III-AGAT | addgene partial sequence | sequence record 61499 | M13-F20 5'-TGTAAAACGACGGCCAGT-3'
CGATTGGGCCCTCTGATGCATGCTCGAGCGGCCGCCAGTGTGATGGATATCTGCAGAATTCGCCCTTGAT
GCCGTCCTAGCGCGTCTCGGCTCACCCCAGAGCAGGTCGTGGCAATCGCCTCCAACATTGGCGGGAAACA
GGCACTCGAGACTGTCCAGCGCCTGCTTCCCGTGCTGTGCCAAGCGCACGGACTCACCCCAGAGCAGGTC
GTGGCAATCGCGAGCAATAACGGCGGAAAACAGGCTTTGGAAACGGTGCAGAGGCTCCTTCCAGTGCTGT
GCCAAGCGCACGGCCTCACCCCAGAGCAGGTCGTGGCAATCGCCTCCAACATTGGCGGGAAACAGGCACT
CGAGACTGTCCAGCGCCTGCTTCCCGTGCTGTGCCAAGCGCACGGATTAACCCCAGAGCAGGTCGTGGCC
ATTGCCTCGAATGGAGGGGGCAAACAGGCGTTGGAAACCGTACAACGATTGCTGCCGGTGCTGTGCCAAG
CGCACGGACTCAGAGACGTGGGCACAGGAAAGATACTTAAGGGCGAATTCCAGCACACTGGCGGCCGTTA
CTAGTGGATCCGAGCTCGGTACCAAGCTTGATGCATAGCTTGAGTATTCTATAGTGTCACCTAAATAGCT
TGGCGTAATCATGGTCATAGCTGTTTCCTGTGTGAAATTGTTATCCGCTCACAATTCCACACAACATACG
AGCCGGAAGCATAAAGTGTAAAGCCTGGGGTGCCTAATGAGTGAGCTAACTCACATTAATTGCGTTGCGC
TCACTGCCCGCTTTCCAGTCGGGAAACCTGTCGTGCCAGCTGCATTAATGAATCGGCCAACGCGCGGGGA
GAGGCGGTTTGCGTATTGG
