[The description below was written by a language model from this plasmid's Addgene catalogue record.]
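Description:
III-AGAT is a bacterial cloning plasmid built on the commercial pCRII-TOPO backbone (about 4 kb without insert), into which a 426 bp synthetic fragment was introduced by TOPO cloning. It is a high-copy plasmid maintained in E. coli, and the record lists both ampicillin and kanamycin resistance, consistent with the dual selection markers carried by this backbone. The insert sits between the T7 and M13-reverse priming sites, which are the positions listed for sequencing across it. The vector is a storage and propagation vehicle only. The record describes no promoter intended to drive expression of the insert, no tags or reporters, and no elements for use in mammalian cells.

The insert is described only by its name and as synthetic, so its composition is not spelled out in the record. The associated publication describes a TALEN genome-editing system for generating human stem cell-based disease models. In that context, the name plausibly denotes a pre-assembled block of four TAL effector repeat modules recognising the bases A, G, A and T, with "III" indicating the position that block occupies in a hierarchical assembly. The insert size is roughly what four repeats of about 100 bp each would give. This reading is an inference from the name, size and publication rather than a stated fact. On that basis, the plasmid would serve as one member of a library of repeat-block parts that are excised or amplified and joined in order to build a custom TALE DNA-binding array, which is then placed in a separate nuclease expression vector. No feature table was provided, so individual backbone elements cannot be confirmed beyond the catalogue fields.
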