Addgene plasmid #43510: III-AGAT
Depositing lab: Chad Cowan & Kiran Musunuru. Depositing organization: Harvard University. Publication: A TALEN Genome-Editing System for Generating Human Stem Cell-Based Disease Models. Ding Q, Lee YK, Schaefer EA, Peters DT, Veres A, Kim K, Kuperwasser N, Motola DL, Meissner TB, Hendriks WT, Trevisan M, Gupta RM, Moisan A, Banks E, Friesen M, Schinzel RT, Xia F, Tang A, Xia Y, Figueroa E, Wann A, Ahfeldt T, Daheron L, Zhang F, Rubin LL, Peng LF, Chung RT, Musunuru K, Cowan CA. Cell Stem Cell. 2012 Dec 12. pii: S1934-5909(12)00645-5. doi: 10.1016/j.stem.2012.11.011. PubMed 23246482.
Backbone
  Vector backbone: pCRII-TOPO
  Backbone manufacturer: Invitrogen
  Backbone size w/o insert (bp): 3973
  Vector type: Bacterial Cloning
Growth in bacteria
  Bacterial resistance: Ampicillin and Kanamycin, 100 & 50 μg/mL
  Growth temperature: 37°C
  Growth strain: Top10
  Copy number: High Copy
Gene/Insert
  Gene/Insert name: III-AGAT
  Species: Synthetic
  Insert size (bp): 426
  Cloning method: TOPO Cloning
  Sequencing primers: 5′ T7; 3′ M13-rev
Terms and licenses: Academic/Nonprofit Terms; Industry Terms: Not Available to Industry
How to cite: III-AGAT was a gift from Chad Cowan & Kiran Musunuru (Addgene plasmid # 43510 ; http://n2t.net/addgene:43510 ; RRID:Addgene_43510)
